Addgene plasmid #134260: pBOB-C-Flag-GK5_v2
Purpose: Lentivector encoding Flag-tagged GK5 (isoform 2)
Depositing lab: Bruce Beutler. Depositing organization: University of Texas Southwestern Medical Center. Publication: Skin-specific regulation of SREBP processing and lipid biosynthesis by glycerol kinase 5. Zhang D, Tomisato W, Su L, Sun L, Choi JH, Zhang Z, Wang KW, Zhan X, Choi M, Li X, Tang M, Castro-Perez JM, Hildebrand S, Murray AR, Moresco EMY, Beutler B. Proc Natl Acad Sci U S A. 2017 Jun 27;114(26):E5197-E5206. doi: 10.1073/pnas.1705312114. Epub 2017 Jun 12. PubMed 28607088.
Backbone
  Vector backbone: pBOB
  Backbone size w/o insert (bp): 8800
  Total vector size (bp): 10400
  Vector type: Mammalian Expression, Lentiviral
Growth in bacteria
  Bacterial resistance: Ampicillin, 100 μg/mL
  Growth temperature: 37°C
  Growth strain: NEB Stable
  Copy number: High Copy
Gene/Insert
  Gene/Insert name: Gk5 (alt name: glycerol kinase 5 (putative))
  Species: M. musculus (mouse)
  Insert size (bp): 1605
  Mutation: mouse Gk5 isoform 2; 534 amino acids
  GenBank ID: NM_001368879
  Entrez Gene: Gk5 (a.k.a. AV095337, C330018K18Rik, G630067D24Rik)
  Promoter: CMV
  Tag / fusion protein: Flag (C terminal on insert)
  Cloning method: Ligation Independent Cloning
  Sequencing primers: 5′ agctcgtttagtgaaccgtcagatcg; 3′ ggaaactgacaatcttagcgcag
Terms and licenses: Academic/Nonprofit Terms; Industry Terms: Not Available to Industry
How to cite: pBOB-C-Flag-GK5_v2 was a gift from Bruce Beutler (Addgene plasmid # 134260 ; http://n2t.net/addgene:134260 ; RRID:Addgene_134260)
