[The description below was written by a language model from this plasmid's Addgene catalogue record and pLannotate feature annotations shown in this document.]
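Description:
pBOB-C-Flag-GK5_v2 is an HIV-1-based lentiviral transfer plasmid built on the pBOB backbone for expressing mouse glycerol kinase 5 (Gk5, isoform 2, 534 amino acids) in mammalian cells. It is roughly 10.4 kb in size. In bacteria it is maintained through a high-copy ColE1/pUC-type origin and selected with ampicillin via the β-lactamase gene; an f1 origin is also present. Outside the viral region, the backbone carries an SV40/EM7-driven BleoR cassette with an SV40 polyadenylation signal. This could confer Zeocin-type resistance on transfected cells, but it would not be carried into the packaged genome.

The viral genome is transcribed from a CMV enhancer/promoter fused to a truncated 5' LTR, an arrangement that makes genomic RNA production Tat-independent. This is followed by the Ψ packaging signal with a partial gag sequence, the RRE for Rev-dependent nuclear export, and the cPPT/CTS element, which aids nuclear import of the reverse-transcribed genome. An internal CMV enhancer/promoter then drives the approximately 1.6 kb Gk5 open reading frame, which carries a C-terminal Flag epitope; the annotation software matched this as a fragment of 3xFLAG, consistent with a single Flag tag. Downstream lie an annotated chimeric intron, a WPRE that enhances transcript stability and expression, the 3' LTR region, and a bGH polyadenylation signal.

The feature table shows no selectable marker or fluorescent reporter within the proviral portion. The construct is intended for transient transfection or for lentiviral transduction when supplied with packaging and envelope functions in trans. The Flag tag allows detection or immunoprecipitation of GK5, and the associated work concerned regulation of SREBP processing and lipid biosynthesis in skin.
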