Features (pLannotate 1.2.2; 34 found; start..end, strand, type, name):
     28..80      -  misc_feature   bom (fragment): basis of mobility region from pBR322
    235..614     +  enhancer       CMV enhancer: human cytomegalovirus immediate early enhancer
    615..814     +  promoter       CMV promoter: human cytomegalovirus (CMV) immediate early promoter
    832..1012    +  LTR            5' LTR (truncated): truncated 5' long terminal repeat (LTR) from HIV-1
   1059..1184    +  misc_feature   HIV-1 Ψ: packaging signal of human immunodeficiency virus type 1
   1168..1531    +  CDS            HIV-1 gag (fragment): gag protein from human immunodeficiency virus 1; gag
   1677..1910    +  misc_feature   RRE: The Rev response element (RRE) of HIV-1 allows for Rev-dependent mRNA export from the nucleus to the cytoplasm.
   2287..2387    +  CDS            Rev (fragment): human immunodeficiency virus 1 (HIV-1) Rev protein; rev; enhances nuclear export of unspliced and incompletely spliced viral mRNAs
   2391..2507    +  misc_feature   cPPT/CTS: central polypurine tract and central termination sequence of HIV-1
   2530..2833    +  enhancer       CMV enhancer: human cytomegalovirus immediate early enhancer
   2834..3037    +  promoter       CMV promoter: human cytomegalovirus (CMV) immediate early promoter
   3145..4746    +  CDS            Gk5: GLPK5_MOUSE - Experimental evidence at transcript level: Swiss-Prot protein existence level 2. From Mus musculus (Mouse).
   4767..4787    +  CDS            3xFLAG (fragment): three tandem FLAG® epitope tags
   4860..5089    +  intron         chimeric intron: chimera between introns from adenovirus and immunoglobulin heavy chain genes
   5153..5263    +  CDS            nef (fragment): NEF_HV1Z2 - Experimental evidence at protein level: Swiss-Prot protein existence level 1. Extracellular Nef protein targets CD4(+) T-lymphocytes for apoptosis by interacting with CXCR4 surface receptors. From Human immunodeficiency virus type 1 group M subtype D (isolate Z2/CDC-Z34) (HIV-1).
   5266..5854    +  misc_feature   WPRE: woodchuck hepatitis virus posttranscriptional regulatory element
   5871..5939    +  CDS            nef (fragment): NEF_HV1Z2 - Experimental evidence at protein level: Swiss-Prot protein existence level 1. Extracellular Nef protein targets CD4(+) T-lymphocytes for apoptosis by interacting with CXCR4 surface receptors. From Human immunodeficiency virus type 1 group M subtype D (isolate Z2/CDC-Z34) (HIV-1).
   5941..6253    +  LTR            5' LTR (fragment): 5' long terminal repeat (LTR) from HIV-1
   6261..6441    +  LTR            5' LTR (truncated): truncated 5' long terminal repeat (LTR) from HIV-1
   6473..6697    +  polyA_signal   bGH poly(A) signal: bovine growth hormone polyadenylation signal
   6701..6722    +  promoter       SV40 promoter (fragment): SV40 enhancer and early promoter
   6743..7171    +  rep_origin     f1 ori (sequence partly withheld): f1 bacteriophage origin of replication; arrow indicates direction of (+) strand synthesis
   7185..7514    +  promoter       SV40 promoter: SV40 enhancer and early promoter
   7562..7609    +  promoter       EM7 promoter: synthetic bacterial promoter&nbsp
   7628..8002    +  CDS            BleoR: antibiotic-binding protein; Sh ble from Streptoalloteichus hindustanus; confers resistance to bleomycin, phleomycin, and Zeocin™
   8012..8137    +  CDS            ble (fragment): BLE_KLEPN - Experimental evidence at protein level: Swiss-Prot protein existence level 1. Binding protein with a strong affinity to the bleomycin family of antibiotics. Binds to CL990; an antimitotic-antibiotic compound. From Klebsiella pneumoniae.
   8132..8253    +  polyA_signal   SV40 poly(A) signal: SV40 polyadenylation signal
   8326..8342    -  protein_bind   lac operator: The lac repressor binds to the lac operator to inhibit transcription in E. coli. This inhibition can be relieved by adding lactose or isopropyl-β-D-thiogalactopyranoside (IPTG). lac repressor encoded by lacI
   8350..8380    -  promoter       lac promoter: promoter for the E. coli lac operon
   8395..8416    -  protein_bind   CAP binding site: CAP binding activates transcription in the presence of cAMP. E. coli catabolite activator protein
   8429..8521    -  CDS            lacI (fragment): lac repressor; lacI; The lac repressor binds to the lac operator to inhibit transcription in E. coli. This inhibition can be relieved by adding lactose or isopropyl-β-D-thiogalactopyranoside (IPTG).
   8704..9292    -  rep_origin     ori: high-copy-number ColE1/pMB1/pBR322/pUC origin of replication
   9463..10323   -  CDS            AmpR: β-lactamase; bla; confers resistance to ampicillin, carbenicillin, and related antibiotics
  10324..10428   -  promoter       AmpR promoter: bla
>Addgene plasmid #134260 | pBOB-C-Flag-GK5_v2 | addgene full sequence | sequence record 275381 | Addgene NGS Result
GACGGATCGGGAGATCTCCCGATCCCCTATGGTGCACTCTCAGTACAATCTGCTCTGATGCCGCATAGTT
AAGCCAGTATCTGCTCCCTGCTTGTGTGTTGGAGGTCGCTGAGTAGTGCGCGAGCAAAATTTAAGCTACA
ACAAGGCAAGGCTTGACCGACAATTGCATGAAGAATCTGCTTAGGGTTAGGCGTTTTGCGCTGCTTCGCG
ATGTACGGGCCAGATATACGCGTTGACATTGATTATTGACTAGTTATTAATAGTAATCAATTACGGGGTC
ATTAGTTCATAGCCCATATATGGAGTTCCGCGTTACATAACTTACGGTAAATGGCCCGCCTGGCTGACCG
CCCAACGACCCCCGCCCATTGACGTCAATAATGACGTATGTTCCCATAGTAACGCCAATAGGGACTTTCC
ATTGACGTCAATGGGTGGAGTATTTACGGTAAACTGCCCACTTGGCAGTACATCAAGTGTATCATATGCC
AAGTACGCCCCCTATTGACGTCAATGACGGTAAATGGCCCGCCTGGCATTATGCCCAGTACATGACCTTA
TGGGACTTTCCTACTTGGCAGTACATCTACGTATTAGTCATCGCTATTACCATGGTGATGCGGTTTTGGC
AGTACATCAATGGGCGTGGATAGCGGTTTGACTCACGGGGATTTCCAAGTCTCCACCCCATTGACGTCAA
TGGGAGTTTGTTTTGGCACCAAAATCAACGGGACTTTCCAAAATGTCGTAACAACTCCGCCCCATTGACG
CAAATGGGCGGTAGGCGTGTACGGTGGGAGGTCTATATAAGCAGCGCGTTTTGCCTGTACTGGGTCTCTC
TGGTTAGACCAGATCTGAGCCTGGGAGCTCTCTGGCTAACTAGGGAACCCACTGCTTAAGCCTCAATAAA
GCTTGCCTTGAGTGCTTCAAGTAGTGTGTGCCCGTCTGTTGTGTGACTCTGGTAACTAGAGATCCCTCAG
ACCCTTTTAGTCAGTGTGGAAAATCTCTAGCAGTGGCGCCCGAACAGGGACTTGAAAGCGAAAGGGAAAC
CAGAGGAGCTCTCTCGACGCAGGACTCGGCTTGCTGAAGCGCGCACGGCAAGAGGCGAGGGGCGGCGACT
GGTGAGTACGCCAAAAATTTTGACTAGCGGAGGCTAGAAGGAGAGAGATGGGTGCGAGAGCGTCAGTATT
AAGCGGGGGAGAATTAGATCGCGATGGGAAAAAATTCGGTTAAGGCCAGGGGGAAAGAAAAAATATAAAT
TAAAACATATAGTATGGGCAAGCAGGGAGCTAGAACGATTCGCAGTTAATCCTGGCCTGTTAGAAACATC
AGAAGGCTGTAGACAAATACTGGGACAGCTACAACCATCCCTTCAGACAGGATCAGAAGAACTTAGATCA
TTATATAATACAGTAGCAACCCTCTATTGTGTGCATCAAAGGATAGAGATAAAAGACACCAAGGAAGCTT
TAGACAAGATAGAGGAAGAGCAAAACAAAAGTAAGACCACCGCACAGCAAGCGGCCGCTGATCTTCAGAC
CTGGAGGAGGAGATATGAGGGACAATTGGAGAAGTGAATTATATAAATATAAAGTAGTAAAAATTGAACC
ATTAGGAGTAGCACCCACCAAGGCAAAGAGAAGAGTGGTGCAGAGAGAAAAAAGAGCAGTGGGAATAGGA
GCTTTGTTCCTTGGGTTCTTGGGAGCAGCAGGAAGCACTATGGGCGCAGCGTCAATGACGCTGACGGTAC
AGGCCAGACAATTATTGTCTGGTATAGTGCAGCAGCAGAACAATTTGCTGAGGGCTATTGAGGCGCAACA
GCATCTGTTGCAACTCACAGTCTGGGGCATCAAGCAGCTCCAGGCAAGAATCCTGGCTGTGGAAAGATAC
CTAAAGGATCAACAGCTCCTGGGGATTTGGGGTTGCTCTGGAAAACTCATTTGCACCACTGCTGTGCCTT
GGAATGCTAGTTGGAGTAATAAATCTCTGGAACAGATTTGGAATCACACGACCTGGATGGAGTGGGACAG
AGAAATTAACAATTACACAAGCTTAATACACTCCTTAATTGAAGAATCGCAAAACCAGCAAGAAAAGAAT
GAACAAGAATTATTGGAATTAGATAAATGGGCAAGTTTGTGGAATTGGTTTAACATAACAAATTGGCTGT
GGTATATAAAATTATTCATAATGATAGTAGGAGGCTTGGTAGGTTTAAGAATAGTTTTTGCTGTACTTTC
TATAGTGAATAGAGTTAGGCAGGGATATTCACCATTATCGTTTCAGACCCACCTCCCAACCCCGAGGGGA
CCCGACAGGCCCGAAGGAATAGAAGAAGAAGGTGGAGAGAGAGACAGAGACAGATCCATTCGATTAGTGA
ACGGATCAACTTTTAAAAGAAAAGGGGGGATTGGGGGGTACAGTGCAGGGGAAAGAATAGTAGACATAAT
AGCAACAGACATACAAACTAAAGAATTACAAAAACAAATTACAAAATTCAAAATTTTATCGATAAGCTTG
GGAGTTCCGCGTTACATAACTTACGGTAAATGGCCCGCCTGGCTGACCGCCCAACGACCCCCGCCCATTG
ACGTCAATAATGACGTATGTTCCCATAGTAACGCCAATAGGGACTTTCCATTGACGTCAATGGGTGGAGT
ATTTACGGTAAACTGCCCACTTGGCAGTACATCAAGTGTATCATATGCCAAGTACGCCCCCTATTGACGT
CAATGACGGTAAATGGCCCGCCTGGCATTATGCCCAGTACATGACCTTATGGGACTTTCCTACTTGGCAG
TACATCTACGTATTAGTCATCGCTATTACCATGGTGATGCGGTTTTGGCAGTACATCAATGGGCGTGGAT
AGCGGTTTGACTCACGGGGATTTCCAAGTCTCCACCCCATTGACGTCAATGGGAGTTTGTTTTGGCACCA
AAATCAACGGGACTTTCCAAAATGTCGTAACAACTCCGCCCCATTGACGCAAATGGGCGGTAGGCGTGTA
CGGTGGGAGGTCTATATAAGCAGAGCTCGTTTAGTGAACCGTCAGATCGCCTGGAGACGCCATCCACGCT
GTTTTGACCTCCATAGAAGACACCGACTGAGCTCCTTAAGGTTAACTCTAGAGAATTCGGATCCATGTCA
GGGCAGCAGGAGCGTGCAGAGCGGCAGCGAGAGGAACTGAGCGCGTCGGCCTCGCCGCCCTCCCGCTTCG
TGCTGGGGCTGGACGTGGGCAGCACGGTGATCCGCTGCCACGTCTATGACCAGACGGCGCGAGTGCGAGG
CTCCAGCGCGCAGAAGGTAGAAAATGTTTACCCTCAACCTGGCTGGGTTGAAATCGATCCTGATTCTCTC
TGGGCTCAGTTTGTTGCCGTAATAAAAGATGCTGTCAAAGCTGCAGGGGTGCAGATGAATCAAATTGTCG
GTCTTGGCATATCAACACAGAGAGCCACTTTCATTACATGGAACAAGAAAACAGGCCATCATTTTCACAA
CTTCATTAGCTGGCAAGACCTAAGGGCAGCTGAACTTGTAAAGTCCTGGAATAATTCTCTCATAATGAAG
CTATTGCATGGGGCCACCCGAGTCCTTCATTTCTTCAGTAGAAGTAAAGTAATGCTAACGGTCAGCCGCT
TCAATTTCAGCACCCAGCATGCCACCTTAAGATTGACCTGGATTTTACAAAACCTATCTGAGGTGAAAAG
GGCAGTTGAAGAAGACAATTGTTGCTTTGGGACGATTGATACCTGGCTGTTATACAAGCTCACGAAAGGT
TCTTCCTACGCCACGGATTATTCAAATGCCAGCACCACTGGATTTTTTGATCCCTATGCGATGCGCTGGA
GCAGGCTCATAACCACCATGGTCTCCATCCCACTGTCTATCCTGCCTCCTGTGAAGGATACCAGCTATAA
TTTTGGATCAGTGGATGAGAAGATATTTGGCGTGCCTATACCAGTTGTTGCCTTGGTTGGTGACCAGCAG
TCGGCCATGTTTGGAGAGTGCTGCTTCGAGACGGGAGATGTGAAGCTAACCATGGGAACTGGAACATTTT
TGGATATCAATACTGGAAAAAACCTTCAGCATGTTAATGGAGGCTTTTATCCACTAATTGGATGGAAGAT
TGGGCAAGAACTTGTATGTTTAGCTGAAGGCAATGCAGGAGACACGGGCACCGCCATAATGTGGGCTCAA
AAATTAGATCTCTTCACAGACGCTGCTGAGACTGAAAAAATGGCCCTGAGCCTGGAAGATTCTGAAGGGG
TTTACTTTGTTCCGTCGTTTAGTGGATTACAGGCTCCATTAAATGACCCCTGTGCCTGTGCCTCTTTTAT
GGGTTTGAAGCACTCCACTAATAAATACCATCTTGTCCGAGCAATATTGGAGTCAATAGCTTTCAGGAAC
AAACAGTTGTACGACATGCTGCAGAGAGAAATCCAGATTCCCGTCACGAACATCCGGGCAGATGGAGGCG
TGTGTAACAACGCTTTCGTCATGCAGATGACTTCAGACCTGATAAATGAGAAGATAGACAGACCTGCCCA
CTTCGACATGTCCTGCTTGGGGGCAGCCTCTCTGGCTGGCCTCGCTGTTGGATTTTGGGCGGACAAGGAA
GAGCTCCAGAAGCTGAGGCAAAGCGAGATGGTTTTCAAGCCTCAGAAGAAGTGGCAGGAATACGAGGTGA
ATATGGAAAACTGGGTAAAAGCGGTGAAGCGCTCCATGAATTGGTATAACAAGACGCTCGAGCCATGGAA
GCTTATGGACTACAAAGACGATGACGACAAGGATATCTAACTGACTGAACCGGTGGTACCGAGGAATTAA
TTCGCTGTCTGCGAGGGCCAGCTGTTGGGGTGAGTACTCCCTCTCAAAAGCGGGCATGACTTCTGCGCTA
AGATTGTCAGTTTCCAAAAACGAGGAGGATTTGATATTCACCTGGCCCGCGGTGATGCCTTTGAGGGTGG
CCGCGTCCATCTGGTCAGAAAAGACAATCTTTTTGTTGTCAAGCTTGAGGTGTGGCAGGCTTGAGATCTG
GCCATACACTTGAGTGACAATGACATCCACTTTGCCTTTCTCTCCACAGGTGTCCACTCCCAGGTCCAAC
TGCAGGTCGAGCATGCATCTAGGGCGGCCAATTCCGCCGATCCTGGAAAAACATGGAGCAATCACAAGTA
GCAATACAGCAGCTACCAATGCTGATTGTGCCTGGCTAGAAGCACAAGAGGAGGAGGAGGTGGGTTTTCC
AGTCACACCTCAGACAATCAACCTCTGGATTACAAAATTTGTGAAAGATTGACTGGTATTCTTAACTATG
TTGCTCCTTTTACGCTATGTGGATACGCTGCTTTAATGCCTTTGTATCATGCTATTGCTTCCCGTATGGC
TTTCATTTTCTCCTCCTTGTATAAATCCTGGTTGCTGTCTCTTTATGAGGAGTTGTGGCCCGTTGTCAGG
CAACGTGGCGTGGTGTGCACTGTGTTTGCTGACGCAACCCCCACTGGTTGGGGCATTGCCACCACCTGTC
AGCTCCTTTCCGGGACTTTCGCTTTCCCCCTCCCTATTGCCACGGCGGAACTCATCGCCGCCTGCCTTGC
CCGCTGCTGGACAGGGGCTCGGCTGTTGGGCACTGACAATTCCGTGGTGTTGTCGGGGAAGCTGACGTCC
TTTCCATGGCTGCTCGCCTGTGTTGCCACCTGGATTCTGCGCGGGACGTCCTTCTGCTACGTCCCTTCGG
CCCTCAATCCAGCGGACCTTCCTTCCCGCGGCCTGCTGCCGGCTCTGCGGCCTCTTCCGCGTCTTCGCCT
TCGCCCTCAGACGAGTCGGATCTCCCTTTGGGCCGCCTCCCCGCCTGGAATTCGAGCTCGGTACCTTTAA
GACCAATGACTTACAAGGCAGCTGTAGATCTTAGCCACTTTTTAAAAGAAAAGGGGGGACTGGAAGGGCT
AATTCACTCCCAACGAAGACAAGATATCCTTGATCTGTGGATCTACCACACACAAGGCTACTTCCCTGAT
TGGCAGAACTACACACCAGGGCCAGGGATCAGATATCCACTGACCTTTGGATGGTGCTACAAGCTAGTAC
CAGTTGAGCAAGAGAAGGTAGAAGAAGCCAATGAAGGAGAGAACACCCGCTTGTTACACCCTGTGAGCCT
GCATGGGATGGATGACCCGGAGAGAGAAGTATTAGAGTGGAGGTTTGACAGCCGCCTAGCATTTCATCAC
ATGGCCCGAGAGCTGCATCCGGACTGTACTGGGTCTCTCTGGTTAGACCAGATCTGAGCCTGGGAGCTCT
CTGGCTAACTAGGGAACCCACTGCTTAAGCCTCAATAAAGCTTGCCTTGAGTGCTTCAAGTAGTGTGTGC
CCGTCTGTTGTGTGACTCTGGTAACTAGAGATCCCTCAGACCCTTTTAGTCAGTGTGGAAAATCTCTAGC
AGGGCCGCTTTAAACCCGCTGATCAGCCTCGACTGTGCCTTCTAGTTGCCAGCCATCTGTTGTTTGCCCC
TCCCCCGTGCCTTCCTTGACCCTGGAAGGTGCCACTCCCACTGTCCTTTCCTAATAAAATGAGGAAATTG
CATCGCATTGTCTGAGTAGGTGTCATTCTATTCTGGGGGGTGGGGTGGGGCAGGACAGCAAGGGGGAGGA
TTGGGAAGACAATAGCAGGCATGCTGGGGATGCGGTGGGCTCTATGGCTTCTGAGGCGGAAAGAACCAGC
TGGGGCTCTAGGGGGTATCCCC
[124 nt withheld, positions 6743-6866]
C
[91 nt withheld, positions 6868-6958]
A
[49 nt withheld, positions 6960-7008]
CCTTTGACGTTGGAGTCCACGTTCTTT
[37 nt withheld, positions 7036-7072]
ACCCTATCTCGGTCTATTCTTTTGATTTATAAGGGATTTTGCCGATTTCGGCCTATTGGTTAAAAAATGA
GCTGATTTAACAAAAATTTAACGCGAATTAATTCTGTGGAATGTGTGTCAGTTAGGGTGTGGAAAGTCCC
CAGGCTCCCCAGCAGGCAGAAGTATGCAAAGCATGCATCTCAATTAGTCAGCAACCAGGTGTGGAAAGTC
CCCAGGCTCCCCAGCAGGCAGAAGTATGCAAAGCATGCATCTCAATTAGTCAGCAACCATAGTCCCGCCC
CTAACTCCGCCCATCCCGCCCCTAACTCCGCCCAGTTCCGCCCATTCTCCGCCCCATGGCTGACTAATTT
TTTTTATTTATGCAGAGGCCGAGGCCGCCTCTGCCTCTGAGCTATTCCAGAAGTAGTGAGGAGGCTTTTT
TGGAGGCCTAGGCTTTTGCAAAAAGCTCCCGGGAGCTTGTATATCCATTTTCGGATCTGATCAGCACGTG
TTGACAATTAATCATCGGCATAGTATATCGGCATAGTATAATACGACAAGGTGAGGAACTAAACCATGGC
CAAGTTGACCAGTGCCGTTCCGGTGCTCACCGCGCGCGACGTCGCCGGAGCGGTCGAGTTCTGGACCGAC
CGGCTCGGGTTCTCCCGGGACTTCGTGGAGGACGACTTCGCCGGTGTGGTCCGGGACGACGTGACCCTGT
TCATCAGCGCGGTCCAGGACCAGGTGGTGCCGGACAACACCCTGGCCTGGGTGTGGGTGCGCGGCCTGGA
CGAGCTGTACGCCGAGTGGTCGGAGGTCGTGTCCACGAACTTCCGGGACGCCTCCGGGCCGGCCATGACC
GAGATCGGCGAGCAGCCGTGGGGGCGGGAGTTCGCCCTGCGCGACCCGGCCGGCAACTGCGTGCACTTCG
TGGCCGAGGAGCAGGACTGACACGTGCTACGAGATTTCGATTCCACCGCCGCCTTCTATGAAAGGTTGGG
CTTCGGAATCGTTTTCCGGGACGCCGGCTGGATGATCCTCCAGCGCGGGGATCTCATGCTGGAGTTCTTC
GCCCACCCCAACTTGTTTATTGCAGCTTATAATGGTTACAAATAAAGCAATAGCATCACAAATTTCACAA
ATAAAGCATTTTTTTCACTGCATTCTAGTTGTGGTTTGTCCAAACTCATCAATGTATCTTATCATGTCTG
TATACCGTCGACCTCTAGCTAGAGCTTGGCGTAATCATGGTCATAGCTGTTTCCTGTGTGAAATTGTTAT
CCGCTCACAATTCCACACAACATACGAGCCGGAAGCATAAAGTGTAAAGCCTGGGGTGCCTAATGAGTGA
GCTAACTCACATTAATTGCGTTGCGCTCACTGCCCGCTTTCCAGTCGGGAAACCTGTCGTGCCAGCTGCA
TTAATGAATCGGCCAACGCGCGGGGAGAGGCGGTTTGCGTATTGGGCGCTCTTCCGCTTCCTCGCTCACT
GACTCGCTGCGCTCGGTCGTTCGGCTGCGGCGAGCGGTATCAGCTCACTCAAAGGCGGTAATACGGTTAT
CCACAGAATCAGGGGATAACGCAGGAAAGAACATGTGAGCAAAAGGCCAGCAAAAGGCCAGGAACCGTAA
AAAGGCCGCGTTGCTGGCGTTTTTCCATAGGCTCCGCCCCCCTGACGAGCATCACAAAAATCGACGCTCA
AGTCAGAGGTGGCGAAACCCGACAGGACTATAAAGATACCAGGCGTTTCCCCCTGGAAGCTCCCTCGTGC
GCTCTCCTGTTCCGACCCTGCCGCTTACCGGATACCTGTCCGCCTTTCTCCCTTCGGGAAGCGTGGCGCT
TTCTCATAGCTCACGCTGTAGGTATCTCAGTTCGGTGTAGGTCGTTCGCTCCAAGCTGGGCTGTGTGCAC
GAACCCCCCGTTCAGCCCGACCGCTGCGCCTTATCCGGTAACTATCGTCTTGAGTCCAACCCGGTAAGAC
ACGACTTATCGCCACTGGCAGCAGCCACTGGTAACAGGATTAGCAGAGCGAGGTATGTAGGCGGTGCTAC
AGAGTTCTTGAAGTGGTGGCCTAACTACGGCTACACTAGAAGAACAGTATTTGGTATCTGCGCTCTGCTG
AAGCCAGTTACCTTCGGAAAAAGAGTTGGTAGCTCTTGATCCGGCAAACAAACCACCGCTGGTAGCGGTG
GTTTTTTTGTTTGCAAGCAGCAGATTACGCGCAGAAAAAAAGGATCTCAAGAAGATCCTTTGATCTTTTC
TACGGGGTCTGACGCTCAGTGGAACGAAAACTCACGTTAAGGGATTTTGGTCATGAGATTATCAAAAAGG
ATCTTCACCTAGATCCTTTTAAATTAAAAATGAAGTTTTAAATCAATCTAAAGTATATATGAGTAAACTT
GGTCTGACAGTTACCAATGCTTAATCAGTGAGGCACCTATCTCAGCGATCTGTCTATTTCGTTCATCCAT
AGTTGCCTGACTCCCCGTCGTGTAGATAACTACGATACGGGAGGGCTTACCATCTGGCCCCAGTGCTGCA
ATGATACCGCGAGACCCACGCTCACCGGCTCCAGATTTATCAGCAATAAACCAGCCAGCCGGAAGGGCCG
AGCGCAGAAGTGGTCCTGCAACTTTATCCGCCTCCATCCAGTCTATTAATTGTTGCCGGGAAGCTAGAGT
AAGTAGTTCGCCAGTTAATAGTTTGCGCAACGTTGTTGCCATTGCTACAGGCATCGTGGTGTCACGCTCG
TCGTTTGGTATGGCTTCATTCAGCTCCGGTTCCCAACGATCAAGGCGAGTTACATGATCCCCCATGTTGT
GCAAAAAAGCGGTTAGCTCCTTCGGTCCTCCGATCGTTGTCAGAAGTAAGTTGGCCGCAGTGTTATCACT
CATGGTTATGGCAGCACTGCATAATTCTCTTACTGTCATGCCATCCGTAAGATGCTTTTCTGTGACTGGT
GAGTACTCAACCAAGTCATTCTGAGAATAGTGTATGCGGCGACCGAGTTGCTCTTGCCCGGCGTCAATAC
GGGATAATACCGCGCCACATAGCAGAACTTTAAAAGTGCTCATCATTGGAAAACGTTCTTCGGGGCGAAA
ACTCTCAAGGATCTTACCGCTGTTGAGATCCAGTTCGATGTAACCCACTCGTGCACCCAACTGATCTTCA
GCATCTTTTACTTTCACCAGCGTTTCTGGGTGAGCAAAAACAGGAAGGCAAAATGCCGCAAAAAAGGGAA
TAAGGGCGACACGGAAATGTTGAATACTCATACTCTTCCTTTTTCAATATTATTGAAGCATTTATCAGGG
TTATTGTCTCATGAGCGGATACATATTTGAATGTATTTAGAAAAATAAACAAATAGGGGTTCCGCGCACA
TTTCCCCGAAAAGTGCCACCTGACGTC
